Addgene plasmid #122890: pICE LYS2-URA3
Purpose: (Empty Backbone) LYS2-URA3 ICE plasmid used to facilitate yeast recombination cloning and stable genomic Integration after CEN Excision.
Depositing lab: Randy Hampton. Depositing organization: University of California, San Diego (UCSD). Publication: ICE plasmids: combining the ease of yeast recombination cloning with the stability of genomic integration. Flagg MP, Kao A, Hampton RY. Yeast. 2019 May 10. doi: 10.1002/yea.3400. PubMed 31074531.
Backbone
  Vector backbone: ICE plasmid
  Vector type: Yeast Expression ; Yeast Recombination Cloning
Growth in bacteria
  Bacterial resistance: Ampicillin, 100 μg/mL
  Growth temperature: 37°C
  Growth strain: DH5alpha
  Copy number: High Copy
Gene/Insert
  Gene/Insert name: None
Terms and licenses: Academic/Nonprofit Terms; Industry Terms: Not Available to Industry
How to cite: pICE LYS2-URA3 was a gift from Randy Hampton (Addgene plasmid # 122890 ; http://n2t.net/addgene:122890 ; RRID:Addgene_122890)
