[The description below was written by a language model from this plasmid's Addgene catalogue record and pLannotate feature annotations shown in this document.]
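Description:
pICE LYS2-URA3 is an empty-backbone yeast shuttle vector of about 9.7 kb from the ICE ("Integration after CEN Excision") plasmid series. It is designed to combine the convenience of recombination cloning in Saccharomyces cerevisiae with the stability of a genomically integrated construct. In E. coli it is propagated as a high-copy plasmid through a ColE1/pUC-type origin and selected with ampicillin via the β-lactamase gene. An f1 origin is also present, along with pBluescript-derived remnants: the lac promoter and operator, a lacZα fragment, and flanking T3 and T7 promoters. Short fragments of lacI, bom and rop are backbone carry-over rather than functional elements.

The distinctive feature is the position of the yeast CEN6/ARS element, which sits inside the pBluescript multiple cloning site with fragments of the polylinker on either side. While the CEN/ARS is present, the plasmid replicates autonomously and segregates as a stable low-copy episome, so inserts can be assembled in yeast by homologous recombination. As the series name indicates, the CEN/ARS is then excised, leaving a non-replicating plasmid that can only persist by integrating into the genome. The record does not say which sites are used for the excision.

Two yeast markers are carried, each with its own promoter. LYS2 comes with adjacent genomic sequence that includes a RAD16 fragment, and URA3 is counterselectable with 5-FOA. The name suggests these serve as selection marker and integration homology, but the record does not say which role each plays. No insert or yeast expression promoter is included, so the user supplies the cassette of interest.
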