Features (pLannotate 1.2.2; 22 found; start..end, strand, type, name):
    416..508     +  CDS            lacI (fragment): lac repressor; lacI; The lac repressor binds to the lac operator to inhibit transcription in E. coli. This inhibition can be relieved by adding lactose or isopropyl-β-D-thiogalactopyranoside (IPTG).
    521..542     +  protein_bind   CAP binding site: CAP binding activates transcription in the presence of cAMP. E. coli catabolite activator protein
    557..587     +  promoter       lac promoter: promoter for the E. coli lac operon
    595..611     +  protein_bind   lac operator: The lac repressor binds to the lac operator to inhibit transcription in E. coli. This inhibition can be relieved by adding lactose or isopropyl-β-D-thiogalactopyranoside (IPTG). lac repressor encoded by lacI
    656..674     +  promoter       T3 promoter: promoter for bacteriophage T3 RNA polymerase
    687..710     +  misc_feature   MCS (fragment): pBluescript multiple cloning site
    729..1232    +  misc_feature   CEN/ARS: S. cerevisiae CEN6 centromere fused to an autonomously replicating sequence
   1254..1346    +  misc_feature   MCS (fragment): pBluescript multiple cloning site
   1355..1373    -  promoter       T7 promoter: promoter for bacteriophage T7 RNA polymerase
   1381..1536    +  CDS            lacZα (fragment): LacZα fragment of β-galactosidase; lacZ fragment
   1540..1968    +  rep_origin     f1 ori (sequence partly withheld): f1 bacteriophage origin of replication; arrow indicates direction of (+) strand synthesis
   1996..2047    -  misc_feature   bom (fragment): basis of mobility region from pBR322
   2052..2291    +  promoter       LYS2 promoter: S. cerevisiae LYS2
   2292..6470    +  CDS            LYS2: alpha-aminoadipate reductase, required for lysine biosynthesis; S. cerevisiae LYS2; yeast auxotrophic marker
   6601..6849    -  CDS            RAD16 (fragment): RAD16_YEAST - Experimental evidence at protein level: Swiss-Prot protein existence level 1. Component of the global genome repair (GGR) complex which promotes global genome nucleotide excision repair (GG-NER) which removes DNA damage from nontranscribing DNA. Involved in differential repair of DNA after UV damage. Will repair preferentially the MAT-alpha locus compared with the HML-alpha locus. From Saccharomyces cerevisiae (strain ATCC 204508 / S288c) (Baker's yeast).
   6855..6904    -  misc_feature   bom (fragment): basis of mobility region from pBR322
   7006..7041    -  CDS            rop (fragment): Rop protein, which maintains plasmids at low copy number; rop
   7107..7322    +  promoter       URA3 promoter: S. cerevisiae URA3
   7323..8126    +  CDS            URA3: orotidine-5'-phosphate decarboxylase, required for uracil biosynthesis; S. cerevisiae URA3; yeast auxotrophic marker, counterselectable with 5-fluoroorotic acid (5-FOA)
   8212..8316    +  promoter       AmpR promoter: bla
   8317..9177    +  CDS            AmpR: β-lactamase; bla; confers resistance to ampicillin, carbenicillin, and related antibiotics
   9348..233     +  rep_origin     ori (across the origin): high-copy-number ColE1/pMB1/pBR322/pUC origin of replication
>Addgene plasmid #122890 | pICE LYS2-URA3 | addgene full sequence | sequence record 243725 | Addgene NGS Result
CGACCTACACCGAACTGAGATACCTACAGCGTGAGCTATGAGAAAGCGCCACGCTTCCCGAAGGGAGAAA
GGCGGACAGGTATCCGGTAAGCGGCAGGGTCGGAACAGGAGAGCGCACGAGGGAGCTTCCAGGGGGAAAC
GCCTGGTATCTTTATAGTCCTGTCGGGTTTCGCCACCTCTGACTTGAGCGTCGATTTTTGTGATGCTCGT
CAGGGGGGCGGAGCCTATGGAAAAACGCCAGCAACGCGGCCTTTTTACGGTTCCTGGCCTTTTGCTGGCC
TTTTGCTCACATGTTCTTTCCTGCGTTATCCCCTGATTCTGTGGATAACCGTATTACCGCCTTTGAGTGA
GCTGATACCGCTCGCCGCAGCCGAACGACCGAGCGCAGCGAGTCAGTGAGCGAGGAAGCGGAAGAGCGCC
CAATACGCAAACCGCCTCTCCCCGCGCGTTGGCCGATTCATTAATGCAGCTGGCACGACAGGTTTCCCGA
CTGGAAAGCGGGCAGTGAGCGCAACGCAATTAATGTGAGTTAGCTCACTCATTAGGCACCCCAGGCTTTA
CACTTTATGCTTCCGGCTCGTATGTTGTGTGGAATTGTGAGCGGATAACAATTTCACACAGGAAACAGCT
ATGACCATGATTACGCCAAGCGCGCAATTAACCCTCACTAAAGGGAACAAAAGCTGGAGCTCCACCGCGG
TGGCGGCCGCGCCACCTGGGTCCTTTTCATCACGTGCTATAAAAATAATTATAATTTAAATTTTTTAATA
TAAATATATAAATTAAAAATAGAAAGTAAAAAAAGAAATTAAAGAAAAAATAGTTTTTGTTTTCCGAAGA
TGTAAAAGACTCTAGGGGGATCGCCAACAAATACTACCTTTTATCTTGCTCTTCCTGCTCTCAGGTATTA
ATGCCGAATTGTTTCATCTTGTCTGTGTAGAAGACCACACACGAAAATCCTGTGATTTTACATTTTACTT
ATCGTTAATCGAATGTATATCTATTTAATCTGCTTTTCTTGTCTAATAAATATATATGTAAAGTACGCTT
TTTGTTGAAATTTTTTAAACCTTTGTTTATTTTTTTTTCTTCATTCCGTAACTCTTCTACCTTCTTTATT
TACTTTCTAAAATCCAAATACAAAACATAAAAATAAATAAACACAGAGTAAATTCCCAAATTATTCCATC
ATTAAAAGATACGAGGCGCGTGTAAGTTACAGGCAAGCGATCCGTCCTAAGAAGCGCTAAGAGGGCGGCC
GCTCTAGAACTAGTGGATCCCCCGGGCTGCAGGAATTCGATATCAAGCTTATCGATACCGTCGACCTCGA
GGGGGGGCCCGGTACCCAATTCGCCCTATAGTGAGTCGTATTACGCGCGCTCACTGGCCGTCGTTTTACA
ACGTCGTGACTGGGAAAACCCTGGCGTTACCCAACTTAATCGCCTTGCAGCACATCCCCCTTTCGCCAGC
TGGCGTAATAGCGAAGAGGCCCGCACCGATCGCCCTTCCCAACAGTTGCGCAGCCTGAATGGCGAATGG
[124 nt withheld, positions 1540-1663]
C
[91 nt withheld, positions 1665-1755]
A
[49 nt withheld, positions 1757-1805]
CCTTTGACGTTGGAGTCCACGTTCTTT
[37 nt withheld, positions 1833-1869]
ACCCTATCTCGGTCTATTCTTTTGATTTATAAGGGATTTTGCCGATTTCGGCCTATTGGTTAAAAAATGA
GCTGATTTAACAAAAATTTAACGCGAATTTTAACAAAATATTAACGCTTACAATTTCCTGATGCGGTATT
TTCTCCTTACGCATCTGTGCGGTATTTCACACCGCATAGATCAATTCCACTTGCAATTACATAAAAAATT
CCGGCGGTTTTTCGCGTGTGACTCAATGTCGAAATACCTGCCTAATGAACATGAACATCGCCCAAATGTA
TTTGAAGACCCGCTGGGAGAAGTTCAAGATATATAAGTAACAAGCAGCCAATAGTATAAAAAAAAATCTG
AGTTTATTACCTTTCCTGGAATTTCAGTGAAAAACTGCTAATTATAGAGAGATATCACAGAGTTACTCAC
TAATGACTAACGAAAAGGTCTGGATAGAGAAGTTGGATAATCCAACTCTTTCAGTGTTACCACATGACTT
TTTACGCCCACAACAAGAACCTTATACGAAACAAGCTACATATTCGTTACAGCTACCTCAGCTCGATGTG
CCTCATGATAGTTTTTCTAACAAATACGCTGTCGCTTTGAGTGTATGGGCTGCATTGATATATAGAGTAA
CCGGTGACGATGATATTGTTCTTTATATTGCGAATAACAAAATCTTAAGATTCAATATTCAACCAACGTG
GTCATTTAATGAGCTGTATTCTACAATTAACAATGAGTTGAACAAGCTCAATTCTATTGAGGCCAATTTT
TCCTTTGACGAGCTAGCTGAAAAAATTCAAAGTTGCCAAGATCTGGAAAGGACCCCTCAGTTGTTCCGTT
TGGCCTTTTTGGAAAACCAAGATTTCAAATTAGACGAGTTCAAGCATCATTTAGTGGACTTTGCTTTGAA
TTTGGATACCAGTAATAATGCGCATGTTTTGAACTTAATTTATAACAGCTTACTGTATTCGAATGAAAGA
GTAACCATTGTTGCGGACCAATTTACTCAATATTTGACTGCTGCGCTAAGCGATCCATCCAATTGCATAA
CTAAAATCTCTCTGATCACCGCATCATCCAAGGATAGTTTACCTGATCCAACTAAGAACTTGGGCTGGTG
CGATTTCGTGGGGTGTATTCACGACATTTTCCAGGACAATGCTGAAGCCTTCCCAGAGAGAACCTGTGTT
GTGGAGACTCCAACACTAAATTCCGACAAGTCCCGTTCTTTCACTTATCGCGACATCAACCGCACTTCTA
ACATAGTTGCCCATTATTTGATTAAAACAGGTATCAAAAGAGGTGATGTAGTGATGATCTATTCTTCTAG
GGGTGTGGATTTGATGGTATGTGTGATGGGTGTCTTGAAAGCCGGCGCAACCTTTTCAGTTATCGACCCT
GCATATCCCCCAGCCAGACAAACCATTTACTTAGGTGTTGCTAAACCACGTGGGTTGATTGTTATTAGAG
CTGCTGGACAATTGGATCAACTAGTAGAAGATTACATCAATGATGAATTGGAGATTGTTTCAAGAATCAA
TTCCATCGCTATTCAAGAAAATGGTACCATTGAAGGTGGCAAATTGGACAATGGCGAGGATGTTTTGGCT
CCATATGATCACTACAAAGACACCAGAACAGGTGTTGTAGTTGGACCAGATTCCAACCCAACCCTATCTT
TCACATCTGGTTCCGAAGGTATTCCTAAGGGTGTTCTTGGTAGACATTTTTCCTTGGCTTATTATTTCAA
TTGGATGTCCAAAAGGTTCAACTTAACAGAAAATGATAAATTCACAATGCTGAGCGGTATTGCACATGAT
CCAATTCAAAGAGATATGTTTACACCATTATTTTTAGGTGCCCAATTGTATGTCCCTACTCAAGATGATA
TTGGTACACCGGGCCGTTTAGCGGAATGGATGAGTAAGTATGGTTGCACAGTTACCCATTTAACACCTGC
CATGGGTCAATTACTTACTGCCCAAGCTACTACACCATTCCCTAAGTTACATCATGCGTTCTTTGTGGGT
GACATTTTAACAAAACGTGATTGTCTGAGGTTACAAACCTTGGCAGAAAATTGCCGTATTGTTAATATGT
ACGGTACCACTGAAACACAGCGTGCAGTTTCTTATTTCGAAGTTAAATCAAAAAATGACGATCCAAACTT
TTTGAAAAAATTGAAAGATGTCATGCCTGCTGGTAAAGGTATGTTGAACGTTCAGCTACTAGTTGTTAAC
AGGAACGATCGTACTCAAATATGTGGTATTGGCGAAATAGGTGAGATTTATGTTCGTGCAGGTGGTTTGG
CCGAAGGTTATAGAGGATTACCAGAATTGAATAAAGAAAAATTTGTGAACAACTGGTTTGTTGAAAAAGA
TCACTGGAATTATTTGGATAAGGATAATGGTGAACCTTGGAGACAATTCTGGTTAGGTCCAAGAGATAGA
TTGTACAGAACGGGTGATTTAGGTCGTTATCTACCAAACGGTGACTGTGAATGTTGCGGTAGGGCTGATG
ATCAAGTTAAAATTCGTGGGTTCAGAATCGAATTAGGAGAAATAGATACGCACATTTCCCAACATCCATT
GGTAAGAGAAAACATTACTTTAGTTCGCAAAAATGCCGACAATGAGCCAACATTGATCACATTTATGGTC
CCAAGATTTGACAAGCCAGATGACTTGTCTAAGTTCCAAAGTGATGTTCCAAAGGAGGTTGAAACTGACC
CTATAGTTAAGGGCTTAATCGGTTACCATCTTTTATCCAAGGACATCAGGACTTTCTTAAAGAAAAGATT
GGCTAGCTATGCTATGCCTTCCTTGATTGTGGTTATGGATAAACTACCATTGAATCCAAATGGTAAAGTT
GATAAGCCTAAACTTCAATTCCCAACTCCCAAGCAATTAAATTTGGTAGCTGAAAATACAGTTTCTGAAA
CTGACGACTCTCAGTTTACCAATGTTGAGCGCGAGGTTAGAGACTTATGGTTAAGTATATTACCTACCAA
GCCAGCATCTGTATCACCAGATGATTCGTTTTTCGATTTAGGTGGTCATTCTATCTTGGCTACCAAAATG
ATTTTTACCTTAAAGAAAAAGCTGCAAGTTGATTTACCATTGGGCACAATTTTCAAGTATCCAACGATAA
AGGCCTTTGCCGCGGAAATTGACAGAATTAAATCATCGGGTGGATCATCTCAAGGTGAGGTCGTCGAAAA
TGTCACTGCAAATTATGCGGAAGACGCCAAGAAATTGGTTGAGACGCTACCAAGTTCGTACCCCTCTCGA
GAATATTTTGTTGAACCTAATAGTGCCGAAGGAAAAACAACAATTAATGTGTTTGTTACCGGTGTCACAG
GATTTCTGGGCTCCTACATCCTTGCAGATTTGTTAGGACGTTCTCCAAAGAACTACAGTTTCAAAGTGTT
TGCCCACGTCAGGGCCAAGGATGAAGAAGCTGCATTTGCAAGATTACAAAAGGCAGGTATCACCTATGGT
ACTTGGAACGAAAAATTTGCCTCAAATATTAAAGTTGTATTAGGCGATTTATCTAAAAGCCAATTTGGTC
TTTCAGATGAGAAGTGGATGGATTTGGCAAACACAGTTGATATAATTATCCATAATGGTGCGTTAGTTCA
CTGGGTTTATCCATATGCCAAATTGAGGGATCCAAATGTTATTTCAACTATCAATGTTATGAGCTTAGCC
GCCGTCGGCAAGCCAAAGTTCTTTGACTTTGTTTCCTCCACTTCTACTCTTGACACTGAATACTACTTTA
ATTTGTCAGATAAACTTGTTAGCGAAGGGAAGCCAGGCATTTTAGAATCAGACGATTTAATGAACTCTGC
AAGCGGGCTCACTGGTGGATATGGTCAGTCCAAATGGGCTGCTGAGTACATCATTAGACGTGCAGGTGAA
AGGGGCCTACGTGGGTGTATTGTCAGACCAGGTTACGTAACAGGTGCCTCTGCCAATGGTTCTTCAAACA
CAGATGATTTCTTATTGAGATTTTTGAAAGGTTCAGTCCAATTAGGTAAGATTCCAGATATCGAAAATTC
CGTGAATATGGTTCCAGTAGATCATGTTGCTCGTGTTGTTGTTGCTACGTCTTTGAATCCTCCCAAAGAA
AATGAATTGGCCGTTGCTCAAGTAACGGGTCACCCAAGAATATTATTCAAAGACTACTTGTATACTTTAC
ACGATTATGGTTACGATGTCGAAATCGAAAGCTATTCTAAATGGAAGAAATCATTGGAGGCGTCTGTTAT
TGACAGGAATGAAGAAAATGCGTTGTATCCTTTGCTACACATGGTCTTAGACAACTTACCTGAAAGTACC
AAAGCTCCGGAACTAGACGATAGGAACGCCGTGGCATCTTTAAAGAAAGACACCGCATGGACAGGTGTTG
ATTGGTCTAATGGAATAGGTGTTACTCCAGAAGAGGTTGGTATATATATTGCATTTTTAAACAAGGTTGG
ATTTTTACCTCCACCAACTCATAATGACAAACTTCCACTGCCAAGTATAGAACTAACTCAAGCGCAAATA
AGTCTAGTTGCTTCAGGTGCTGGTGCTCGTGGAAGCTCCGCAGCAGCTTAAGGTTGAGCATTACGTATGA
TATGTCCATGTACAATAATTAAATATGAATTAGGAGAAAGACTTAGCTTCTTTTCGGGTGATGTCACTTA
AAAACTCCGAGAATAATATATAATAAGAGAATAAAATATTAGTTATTGAATAAGAACTGTAAATCAGCTG
GCGTTAGTCTGCTAATGGCAGCTTCATCTTGGTTTATTGTAGCATGAATCATATTTGCCTTTTTTTCCTG
TAATTCAATGATTCTTGCTTCTATACTATCCTCAATGCAAAACCTTGTGATCTTCACAGGTCGATACTGA
CCAATTCTATGAACTCTATCACCACTTTGCCATTCAACACTAGGGTTCCACCATGGGTCTAAAATGAATA
CTTGCGAAGCTGATCTATGGTGCACTCTCAGTACAATCTGCTCTGATGCCGCATAGTTAAGCCAGCCCCG
ACACCCGCCAACACCCGCTGACGCGCCCTGACGGGCTTGTCTGCTCCCGGCATCCGCTTACAGACAAGCT
GTGACCGTCTCCGGGAGCTGCATGTGTCAGAGGTTTTCACCGTCATCACCGAAACGCGCGAGACGAAAGG
GCCTCGTGATACGCCTATTTTTATAGGTTAATGTCATGATGCACCATACCACAGCTTTTCAATTCATCAT
TTTTTTTTTATTCTTTTTTTTGATTTCGGTTTCCTTGAAATTTTTTTGATTCGGTAATCTCCGAACAGAA
GGAAGAACGAAGGAAGGAGCACAGACTTAGATTGGTATATATACGCATATGTAGTGTTGAAGAAACATGA
AATTGCCCAGTATTCTTAACCCAACTGCACAGAACAAAAACCTGCAGGAAACGAAGATAAATCATGTCGA
AAGCTACATATAAGGAACGTGCTGCTACTCATCCTAGTCCTGTTGCTGCCAAGCTATTTAATATCATGCA
CGAAAAGCAAACAAACTTGTGTGCTTCATTGGATGTTCGTACCACCAAGGAATTACTGGAGTTAGTTGAA
GCATTAGGTCCCAAAATTTGTTTACTAAAAACACATGTGGATATCTTGACTGATTTTTCCATGGAGGGCA
CAGTTAAGCCGCTAAAGGCATTATCCGCCAAGTACAATTTTTTACTCTTCGAAGACAGAAAATTTGCTGA
CATTGGTAATACAGTCAAATTGCAGTACTCTGCGGGTGTATACAGAATAGCAGAATGGGCAGACATTACG
AATGCACACGGTGTGGTGGGCCCAGGTATTGTTAGCGGTTTGAAGCAGGCGGCAGAAGAAGTAACAAAGG
AACCTAGAGGCCTTTTGATGTTAGCAGAATTGTCATGCAAGGGCTCCCTATCTACTGGAGAATATACTAA
GGGTACTGTTGACATTGCGAAGAGCGACAAAGATTTTGTTATCGGCTTTATTGCTCAAAGAGACATGGGT
GGAAGAGATGAAGGTTACGATTGGTTGATTATGACACCCGGTGTGGGTTTAGATGACAAGGGAGACGCAT
TGGGTCAACAGTATAGAACCGTGGATGATGTGGTCTCTACAGGATCTGACATTATTATTGTTGGAAGAGG
ACTATTTGCAAAGGGAAGGGATGCTAAGGTAGAGGGTGAACGTTACAGAAAAGCAGGCTGGGAAGCATAT
TTGAGAAGATGTGGCCAGCAAAACTAAAAAACTGTATTATAAGTAAATGCATGTATACTAAACTCACAAA
TTAGAGCTTCAGACGTCAGGTGGCACTTTTCGGGGAAATGTGCGCGGAACCCCTATTTGTTTATTTTTCT
AAATACATTCAAATATGTATCCGCTCATGAGACAATAACCCTGATAAATGCTTCAATAATATTGAAAAAG
GAAGAGTATGAGTATTCAACATTTCCGTGTCGCCCTTATTCCCTTTTTTGCGGCATTTTGCCTTCCTGTT
TTTGCTCACCCAGAAACGCTGGTGAAAGTAAAAGATGCTGAAGATCAGTTGGGTGCACGAGTGGGTTACA
TCGAACTGGATCTCAACAGCGGTAAGATCCTTGAGAGTTTTCGCCCCGAAGAACGTTTTCCAATGATGAG
CACTTTTAAAGTTCTGCTATGTGGCGCGGTATTATCCCGTATTGACGCCGGGCAAGAGCAACTCGGTCGC
CGCATACACTATTCTCAGAATGACTTGGTTGAGTACTCACCAGTCACAGAAAAGCATCTTACGGATGGCA
TGACAGTAAGAGAATTATGCAGTGCTGCCATAACCATGAGTGATAACACTGCGGCCAACTTACTTCTGAC
AACGATCGGAGGACCGAAGGAGCTAACCGCTTTTTTGCACAACATGGGGGATCATGTAACTCGCCTTGAT
CGTTGGGAACCGGAGCTGAATGAAGCCATACCAAACGACGAGCGTGACACCACGATGCCTGTAGCAATGG
CAACAACGTTGCGCAAACTATTAACTGGCGAACTACTTACTCTAGCTTCCCGGCAACAATTAATAGACTG
GATGGAGGCGGATAAAGTTGCAGGACCACTTCTGCGCTCGGCCCTTCCGGCTGGCTGGTTTATTGCTGAT
AAATCTGGAGCCGGTGAGCGTGGGTCTCGCGGTATCATTGCAGCACTGGGGCCAGATGGTAAGCCCTCCC
GTATCGTAGTTATCTACACGACGGGGAGTCAGGCAACTATGGATGAACGAAATAGACAGATCGCTGAGAT
AGGTGCCTCACTGATTAAGCATTGGTAACTGTCAGACCAAGTTTACTCATATATACTTTAGATTGATTTA
AAACTTCATTTTTAATTTAAAAGGATCTAGGTGAAGATCCTTTTTGATAATCTCATGACCAAAATCCCTT
AACGTGAGTTTTCGTTCCACTGAGCGTCAGACCCCGTAGAAAAGATCAAAGGATCTTCTTGAGATCCTTT
TTTTCTGCGCGTAATCTGCTGCTTGCAAACAAAAAAACCACCGCTACCAGCGGTGGTTTGTTTGCCGGAT
CAAGAGCTACCAACTCTTTTTCCGAAGGTAACTGGCTTCAGCAGAGCGCAGATACCAAATACTGTTCTTC
TAGTGTAGCCGTAGTTAGGCCACCACTTCAAGAACTCTGTAGCACCGCCTACATACCTCGCTCTGCTAAT
CCTGTTACCAGTGGCTGCTGCCAGTGGCGATAAGTCGTGTCTTACCGGGTTGGACTCAAGACGATAGTTA
CCGGATAAGGCGCAGCGGTCGGGCTGAACGGGGGGTTCGTGCACACAGCCCAGCTTGGAGCGAA
